>Addgene plasmid #10940 | 1038 pBabe puroL PTEN 360-364A | addgene partial sequence | sequence record 18086 | 10940 with pBABE 3'
GCTGGCGATTACTCGAGATATCGAATTCTCAGACTTTTGTAATTTGTGTATGCTGATCTTCATCAAAAGG
TTCATTCTCTGGATCAGAGTCAGTGGTGTCAGAATATCTATAATGATCAGGTTCATTGTCACTAACATCT
GGTGTTACAGCCGCGGCAGCGGCAGCCTCTGGATTTGACGGCTCCTCTACTGTTTTTGTGAAGTACAGCT
TCACCTTAAAATTTGGAGAAAAGTATCGGTTGGCTTTGTCTTTATTTGCTTTGTCAAGATCATTTTTTGT
TAAAGTAAGTACTAGATATTCCTTGTCATTATCTGCACGCTCTATACTGCAAATGCTATCGATTTCTTGA
TCACATAGACTTCCATTTTCTACTTTTTCTGAGGTTTCCTCTGGTCCTGGTATGAAGAATGTATTTACCC
AAAAGTGAAACATTTTGTCCTTTTTTAGCATCTTGTTCTGTTTGTGGAAGAACTCTACTTTGATATCACC
ACACACAGGTAACGGCTGAGGGAACTCAAAGTACATGAACTTGTCTTCCCGTCGTGTGGGTCCTGAATTG
GAGGAATATATCTTCACCTTTAGCTGG
