[The description below was written by a language model from this plasmid's Addgene catalogue record.]
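Description:
1038 pBabe puroL PTEN 360-364A is a retroviral mammalian expression plasmid built on the pBABE-puroL backbone (about 5.2 kb without insert). It is propagated in E. coli as a high-copy plasmid under ampicillin selection, and it carries a puromycin resistance marker for selecting transduced or transfected mammalian cells. No feature table accompanies the record, so the promoters, LTRs and packaging signal are not explicitly listed. pBABE-series vectors are generally Moloney murine leukemia virus–derived: the insert is transcribed from the 5′ LTR, a packaging signal allows the genomic RNA to be encapsidated when the plasmid is introduced into a retroviral packaging cell line, and the drug marker is driven by a separate internal promoter. The resulting replication-defective virus integrates the cassette stably into dividing target cells.

The payload is an approximately 1.2 kb human PTEN insert, consistent in size with the full coding sequence of this lipid and protein phosphatase tumor suppressor, inserted by restriction enzyme cloning. It carries a cluster mutation in which residues 360–364 (Ser-Ser-Ser-Thr-Ser) are all replaced by alanine, removing every hydroxyl-bearing residue in this stretch of the C-terminal tail. Such serine/threonine-to-alanine substitutions are commonly used to block phosphorylation at candidate sites, so the construct is suited to testing how this segment of the tail contributes to PTEN stability, regulation or activity, typically by stable re-expression in cells and comparison with wild-type PTEN. The record does not state a specific experimental purpose, and no epitope tag or reporter is recorded.
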