Addgene plasmid #10940: 1038 pBabe puroL PTEN 360-364A
Depositing lab: William Sellers. Depositing organization: Dana-Farber Cancer Institute.
Backbone
  Vector backbone: pBABE-puroL
  Backbone size w/o insert (bp): 5169
  Vector type: Mammalian Expression, Retroviral
  Selectable markers: Puromycin
Growth in bacteria
  Bacterial resistance: Ampicillin, 100 μg/mL
  Growth temperature: 37°C
  Growth strain: DH5alpha
  Copy number: High Copy
Gene/Insert
  Gene/Insert name: PTEN
  Species: H. sapiens (human)
  Insert size (bp): 1200
  Mutation: 360-364A (SSSTS to AAAAA)
  Entrez Gene: PTEN (a.k.a. 10q23del, BZS, CWS1, DEC, GLM2, MHAM, MMAC1, PTEN1, PTENbeta, TEP1)
  Cloning method: Restriction Enzyme
  Sequencing primers: 5′ pBABE 5'
Terms and licenses: Academic/Nonprofit Terms; Industry Terms: Not Available to Industry
How to cite: 1038 pBabe puroL PTEN 360-364A was a gift from William Sellers (Addgene plasmid # 10940 ; http://n2t.net/addgene:10940 ; RRID:Addgene_10940)
